>Addgene plasmid #8867 | 3695 pGEX4T-3 MLL AD mut.E | addgene partial sequence | sequence record 49531 | pGEX-5 5'-GGGCTGGCAAGCCACGTTTGGTG-3'
TCGGATCTGGTTCCGCGTGGATCCCTGAAATCAGATTCAGACAATAACAACAGTGATGACTGTGGGAATA
TCCTGCCTGCGGACATTATGGACTTTGTACTAAAGAATACTCCATCCATGCAGGCTTTGGGTGAGAGCCC
AGAGTCATCTTCATCAGAACTCCTGAATCTTGGTGAAGGATTGGGTCTTGAATCCCTGCAAGCCGAATTC
CAGCACACTGGCGGCCGTTACTAGTGGATCCCCGAATTCCCGGGTCGACTCGAGCGGCCGCATCGTGACT
GACTGACGATCTGCCTCGCGCGTTTCGGTGATGACGGTGAAAACCTCTGACACATGCAGCTCCCGGAGAC
GGTCACAGCTTGTCTGTAAGCGGATGCCGGGAGCAGACAAGCCCGTCAGGGCGCGTCAGCGGGTGTTGGC
GGGTGTCGGGGCGCAGCCATGACCCAGTCACGTAGCGATAGCGGAGTGTATAATTCTTGAAGACGAAAGG
GCCTCGTGATACGCCTATTTTTATAGGTTAATGTCATGATAATAATGGTTTCTTAGACGTCAGGTGGCAC
TTTTCGGGGAAATGTGCGCGGAACCCCTATTTGTTTATTTTTCTAAATACATTCAAATATGTATCCGCTC
ATGAGACAATAACCCTGATAAATGCTTCAATAATATTGAAAAAGGAAGAGTATGAGTATTCAACATTTCC
GTGTCGCCCTTATTCCCTTTTTTGCGGCATTTTGCCTTCCTGTTTTTGCTCACCAGAACGCTGGTGAAGT
AAAATGTGA
