[The description below was written by a language model from this plasmid's Addgene catalogue record.]
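Description:
3695 pGEX4T-3 MLL AD mut.E is a bacterial expression plasmid built on the pGEX-4T3 backbone (about 4.97 kb without insert) for producing a glutathione S-transferase fusion protein in E. coli. It is maintained as a high-copy plasmid under ampicillin selection. No feature table accompanies the record, so the promoter and origin are not explicitly listed. pGEX-series vectors generally drive GST fusions from an IPTG-inducible tac promoter with a lacI repressor gene on the plasmid, and the 4T family places a thrombin cleavage site between GST and the cloned fragment.

The insert is a 165 bp human fragment encoding the minimal activation domain of MLL (KMT2A), residues 2829–2883, cloned into the BamHI site at both ends, which was retained, so that GST sits at the N terminus of the fusion. Because a single enzyme was used, orientation is not enforced by the cloning strategy. This version, "mut.E", carries a point substitution within the activation domain in which a serine in a conserved hydrophobic motif is changed to alanine.

The associated publication concerns cooperative binding of MLL and CREB to the coactivator CREB-binding protein. This suggests that the construct belongs to a series of activation-domain mutants used to make purified GST fusions for in vitro binding or pull-down assays, testing which residues are needed for the interaction with CBP. The record itself does not state the specific assay or the effect of this mutation.
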