Addgene plasmid #8867: 3695 pGEX4T-3 MLL AD mut.E
Depositing lab: Stanley Korsmeyer. Depositing organization: Dana-Farber Cancer Institute. Publication: MLL and CREB bind cooperatively to the nuclear coactivator CREB-binding protein. Ernst P, Wang J, Huang M, Goodman RH, Korsmeyer SJ. Mol Cell Biol. 2001 Apr . 21(7):2249-58. 10.1128/MCB.21.7.2249-2258.2001 PubMed 11259575.
Backbone
  Vector backbone: pGEX-4T3
  Backbone size w/o insert (bp): 4970
  Vector type: Bacterial Expression
Growth in bacteria
  Bacterial resistance: Ampicillin, 100 μg/mL
  Growth temperature: 37°C
  Growth strain: XL1 Blue
  Copy number: High Copy
Gene/Insert
  Gene/Insert name: MLL min A.D. (alt names: MLL; minimal activation domain (aa 2829-2883))
  Species: H. sapiens (human)
  Insert size (bp): 165
  Mutation: ILPSDIMDFVL --> ILPADIMDFVL
  Entrez Gene: KMT2A (a.k.a. ALL-1, ALL1, CXXC7, GAS7, HRX, HTRX, HTRX1, MLL, MLL1, MLL1A, TRX1, WDSTS)
  Tag / fusion protein: GST (N terminal on backbone)
  Cloning method: Restriction Enzyme; 5′ cloning site BamHI (not destroyed); 3′ cloning site BamHI (not destroyed)
  Sequencing primers: 5′ pGEX-5'; 3′ pGEX-3'
Terms and licenses: Academic/Nonprofit Terms; Industry Terms: Not Available to Industry
How to cite: 3695 pGEX4T-3 MLL AD mut.E was a gift from Stanley Korsmeyer (Addgene plasmid # 8867 ; http://n2t.net/addgene:8867 ; RRID:Addgene_8867)
